Addgene plasmid #17275: R-pre-mRFP
Depositing lab: Sergio Grinstein. Publication: Receptor activation alters inner surface potential during phagocytosis. Yeung T, Terebiznik M, Yu L, Silvius J, Abidi WM, Philips M, Levine T, Kapus A, Grinstein S. Science. 2006 Jul 21. 313(5785):347-51. 10.1126/science.1129551 PubMed 16857939.
Backbone
  Vector backbone: mRFP-C1
  Backbone manufacturer: Clontech
  Vector type: Mammalian Expression
  Selectable markers: Neomycin (select with G418)
Growth in bacteria
  Bacterial resistance: Kanamycin, 50 μg/mL
  Growth temperature: 37°C
  Growth strain: DH5alpha
  Copy number: High Copy
Gene/Insert
  Gene/Insert name: R-pre
  Tag / fusion protein: mRFP (N terminal on backbone)
  Cloning method: Restriction Enzyme; 5′ cloning site XhoI (not destroyed); 3′ cloning site BamHI (not destroyed)
  Sequencing primers: 5′ na
Terms and licenses: Academic/Nonprofit Terms; Industry Terms: Not Available to Industry
Depositor comments: R-pre amino acid sequence: ARDGRRRRRRARARCVIM.
How to cite: R-pre-mRFP was a gift from Sergio Grinstein (Addgene plasmid # 17275 ; http://n2t.net/addgene:17275 ; RRID:Addgene_17275)
