[The description below was written by a language model from this plasmid's Addgene catalogue record.]
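Description:
R-pre-mRFP is a mammalian expression plasmid built on the mRFP-C1 backbone, a C1-style fusion vector in which monomeric red fluorescent protein sits upstream of the cloning site. Inserts are therefore expressed as C-terminal extensions of mRFP. It is maintained as a high-copy plasmid in E. coli under kanamycin selection, and it carries a neomycin resistance marker that allows G418 selection of transfected mammalian cells. The record does not state the promoter driving the fusion or the origins of replication, and no feature table is provided.

The insert, R-pre, was placed between XhoI and BamHI sites, both of which remain intact. According to the depositor's comments it encodes a short synthetic peptide rich in arginine residues that ends in a cysteine-containing CAAX-type motif. A motif of this kind at the extreme C-terminus normally directs prenylation, which explains the "pre" in the name and why the peptide must follow mRFP rather than precede it. The result is a red fluorescent protein with a lipid anchor next to a strongly polycationic stretch. This arrangement would be expected to favour binding to negatively charged membrane leaflets through combined hydrophobic and electrostatic interactions.

The associated publication concerns changes in inner membrane surface potential during phagocytosis. This suggests the construct serves as a live-cell fluorescent probe of negative surface charge on the cytosolic face of the plasma membrane, with redistribution of the mRFP signal reporting local loss or gain of that charge during receptor activation. The record gives no species of origin for the peptide.
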