>Addgene plasmid #17275 | R-pre-mRFP | addgene partial sequence | sequence record 23231 | 17275 with Dsred-C
GTACGAGCGCGCCGAGGGCCGCCACTCCACCGGCGCCTTGTACAAGTCCGGACTCAGATCTCGAGGAAGG
ATGGCCAGAGATGGTCGGCGCAGGAGACGGCGCGCTAGGGCCAGATGTGTAATTATGTAAGGATCCACCG
GATCTAGATAACTGATCATAATCAGCCATACCACATTTGTAGAGGTTTTACTTGCTTTAAAAAACCTCCC
ACACCTCCCCCTGAACCTGAAACATAAAATGAATGCAATTGTTGTTGTTAACTTGTTTATTGCAGCTTAT
AATGGTTACAAATAAAGCAATAGCATCACAAATTTCACAAATAAAGCATTTTTTTCACTGCATTCTAGTT
GTGGTTTGTCCAAACTCATCAATGTATCTTAAGGCGTAAATTGTAAGCGTTAATATTTTGTTAAAATTCG
CGTTAAATTTTTGTTAAATCAGCTCATTTTTTAACCAATAGGCCGAAATCGGCAAAATCCCTTATAAATC
AAAAGAATAGACCGAGATAGGGT
[37 nt withheld, positions 514-550]
AAAGAACGTGGACTCCAACGTCAAAGG
[49 nt withheld, positions 578-626]
T
[91 nt withheld, positions 628-718]
G
[124 nt withheld, positions 720-843]
CANGTGGCACTTTTCGGGGAAATGTGCGCGGAACCCCTATTTGTTTATTTTTCTAAATACATTCAAATAT
GTATCCGCTCATGAGACAATAACCCTGATAAATGCTTCAATAATATTGAAAAAGGANAGTCCTG
